Addgene plasmid #199659: pTniQ-Cascade
Purpose: type I-F Cascade over-expression
Depositing lab: IIya Finkelstein. Depositing organization: University of Texas at Austin.
Backbone
  Vector backbone: pET
  Backbone size w/o insert (bp): 6000
  Total vector size (bp): 7000
  Vector type: Bacterial Expression
Growth in bacteria
  Bacterial resistance: Ampicillin, 100 μg/mL
  Growth temperature: 37°C
  Growth strain: DH5alpha
  Copy number: Low Copy
Gene/Insert
  Gene/Insert name: TniQ cas8 cas7 cas6
  Promoter: T7
  Cloning method: Gibson Cloning
  Sequencing primers: 5′ TAATACGACTCACTATAG; 3′ tcagattaagggtacaggctgaaacga
Terms and licenses: Academic/Nonprofit Terms; Industry Terms: Not Available to Industry
Depositor comments: Please visit https://www.biorxiv.org/content/10.1101/2023.03.03.531003v1 for bioRxiv preprint.
How to cite: pTniQ-Cascade was a gift from IIya Finkelstein (Addgene plasmid # 199659 ; http://n2t.net/addgene:199659 ; RRID:Addgene_199659)
