[The description below was written by a language model from this plasmid's Addgene catalogue record and pLannotate feature annotations shown in this document.]
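Description:
pTniQ-Cascade is a pET-family bacterial expression plasmid built for over-production of a type I-F Cascade complex together with TniQ in E. coli. It replicates from a ColE1/pMB1-type origin accompanied by the pBR322 bom region and the rop gene, which keeps copy number down and fits the catalogue's low-copy designation. Selection is by ampicillin through the bla gene and its own promoter. Two tetracycline-resistance gene fragments and the tet promoter flank the expression cassette; these are remnants of the pBR322-derived backbone, interrupted by the insert, and are not expected to confer resistance.

The payload, assembled by Gibson cloning, is listed as TniQ, cas8, cas7 and cas6 under a T7 promoter, so expression requires a host supplying T7 RNA polymerase. The feature table shows the T7 promoter followed by the phage gene 10 ribosome binding site, a 10xHis tag, a cytosolic (signal-less) maltose binding protein and a partial match to a TEV protease site, with a T7 terminator downstream. This arrangement suggests that the first protein encoded after the tags carries a cleavable His-MBP handle for affinity purification and improved solubility, allowing the assembled complex to be pulled down through one tagged subunit. The roughly 3.6 kb between the TEV site and the terminator is unannotated and presumably holds the four genes, but their order, source organism and which subunit is tagged are not stated. A short SET1 hit just before the terminator is probably backbone-derived phage sequence. No crRNA or CRISPR array is recorded. The sequenced plasmid is 9,521 nt, larger than the approximate 7,000 bp in the catalogue entry.
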