Features (pLannotate 1.2.2; 16 found; start..end, strand, type, name):
    172..760     +  rep_origin     ori: high-copy-number ColE1/pMB1/pBR322/pUC origin of replication
    946..1085    -  misc_feature   bom: basis of mobility region from pBR322
   1187..1378    -  CDS            rop: Rop protein, which maintains plasmids at low copy number; rop
   1395..1775    +  CDS            YPB1_ECOLX: Protein predicted: Swiss-Prot protein existence level 4. From Escherichia coli.
   2017..2917    -  CDS            TcR (fragment): tetracycline efflux protein; tet; confers resistance to tetracycline
   2939..2957    +  promoter       T7 promoter: promoter for bacteriophage T7 RNA polymerase
   3046..3068    +  RBS            RBS: efficient ribosome binding site from bacteriophage T7 gene 10 (Olins and Rangwala, 1989)
   3088..3117    +  CDS            10xHis: 10xHis affinity tag
   3127..4227    +  CDS            MBP: maltose binding protein from E. coli; malE (mutated); This version of the gene does not encode a signal sequence, so MBP will remain in the cytosol.
   4282..4298    +  CDS            TEV site (fragment): tobacco etch virus (TEV) protease recognition and cleavage site
   7946..7995    +  CDS            SET1 (fragment): solubility-enhancement tag derived from T7 phage gene 10B
   8003..8050    +  terminator     T7 terminator: transcription terminator for bacteriophage T7 RNA polymerase
   8076..8368    -  CDS            TcR (fragment): tetracycline efflux protein; tet; confers resistance to tetracycline
   8416..8444    -  promoter       tet promoter: E. coli promoter for tetracycline efflux protein gene
   8557..8661    +  promoter       AmpR promoter: bla
   8662..1       +  CDS            AmpR (across the origin): β-lactamase; bla; confers resistance to ampicillin, carbenicillin, and related antibiotics
>Addgene plasmid #199659 | pTniQ-Cascade | addgene full sequence | sequence record 401151 | Addgene NGS Result
ACTGTCAGACCAAGTTTACTCATATATACTTTAGATTGATTTAAAACTTCATTTTTAATTTAAAAGGATC
TAGGTGAAGATCCTTTTTGATAATCTCATGACCAAAATCCCTTAACGTGAGTTTTCGTTCCACTGAGCGT
CAGACCCCGTAGAAAAGATCAAAGGATCTTCTTGAGATCCTTTTTTTCTGCGCGTAATCTGCTGCTTGCA
AACAAAAAAACCACCGCTACCAGCGGTGGTTTGTTTGCCGGATCAAGAGCTACCAACTCTTTTTCCGAAG
GTAACTGGCTTCAGCAGAGCGCAGATACCAAATACTGTCCTTCTAGTGTAGCCGTAGTTAGGCCACCACT
TCAAGAACTCTGTAGCACCGCCTACATACCTCGCTCTGCTAATCCTGTTACCAGTGGCTGCTGCCAGTGG
CGATAAGTCGTGTCTTACCGGGTTGGACTCAAGACGATAGTTACCGGATAAGGCGCAGCGGTCGGGCTGA
ACGGGGGGTTCGTGCACACAGCCCAGCTTGGAGCGAACGACCTACACCGAACTGAGATACCTACAGCGTG
AGCTATGAGAAAGCGCCACGCTTCCCGAAGGGAGAAAGGCGGACAGGTATCCGGTAAGCGGCAGGGTCGG
AACAGGAGAGCGCACGAGGGAGCTTCCAGGGGGAAACGCCTGGTATCTTTATAGTCCTGTCGGGTTTCGC
CACCTCTGACTTGAGCGTCGATTTTTGTGATGCTCGTCAGGGGGGCGGAGCCTATGGAAAAACGCCAGCA
ACGCGGCCTTTTTACGGTTCCTGGCCTTTTGCTGGCCTTTTGCTCACATGTTCTTTCCTGCGTTATCCCC
TGATTCTGTGGATAACCGTATTACCGCCTTTGAGTGAGCTGATACCGCTCGCCGCAGCCGAACGACCGAG
CGCAGCGAGTCAGTGAGCGAGGAAGCGGAAGAGCGCCTGATGCGGTATTTTCTCCTTACGCATCTGTGCG
GTATTTCACACCGCAATGGTGCACTCTCAGTACAATCTGCTCTGATGCCGCATAGTTAAGCCAGTATACA
CTCCGCTATCGCTACGTGACTGGGTCATGGCTGCGCCCCGACACCCGCCAACACCCGCTGACGCGCCCTG
ACGGGCTTGTCTGCTCCCGGCATCCGCTTACAGACAAGCTGTGACCGTCTCCGGGAGCTGCATGTGTCAG
AGGTTTTCACCGTCATCACCGAAACGCGCGAGGCAGCTGCGGTAAAGCTCATCAGCGTGGTCGTGAAGCG
ATTCACAGATGTCTGCCTGTTCATCCGCGTCCAGCTCGTTGAGTTTCTCCAGAAGCGTTAATGTCTGGCT
TCTGATAAAGCGGGCCATGTTAAGGGCGGTTTTTTCCTGTTTGGTCACTGATGCCTCCGTGTAAGGGGGA
TTTCTGTTCATGGGGGTAATGATACCGATGAAACGAGAGAGGATGCTCACGATACGGGTTACTGATGATG
AACATGCCCGGTTACTGGAACGTTGTGAGGGTAAACAACTGGCGGTATGGATGCGGCGGGACCAGAGAAA
AATCACTCAGGGTCAATGCCAGCGCTTCGTTAATACAGATGTAGGTGTTCCACAGGGTAGCCAGCAGCAT
CCTGCGATGCAGATCCGGAACATAATGGTGCAGGGCGCTGACTTCCGCGTTTCCAGACTTTACGAAACAC
GGAAACCGAAGACCATTCATGTTGTTGCTCAGGTCGCAGACGTTTTGCAGCAGCAGTCGCTTCACGTTCG
CTCGCGTATCGGTGATTCATTCTGCTAACCAGTAAGGCAACCCCGCCAGCCTAGCCGGGTCCTCAACGAC
AGGAGCACGATCATGCGCACCCGTGGCCAGGACCCAACGCTGCCCGAGATGCGCCGCGTGCGGCTGCTGG
AGATGGCGGACGCGATGGATATGTTCTGCCAAGGGTTGGTTTGCGCATTCACAGTTCTCCGCAAGAATTG
ATTGGCTCCAATTCTTGGAGTGGTGAATCCGTTAGCGAGGTGCCGCCGGCTTCCATTCAGGTCGAGGTGG
CCCGGCTCCATGCACCGCGACGCAACGCGGGGAGGCAGACAAGGTATAGGGCGGCGCCTACAATCCATGC
CAACCCGTTCCATGTGCTCGCCGAGGCGGCATAAATCGCCGTGACGATCAGCGGTCCAATGATCGAAGTT
AGGCTGGTAAGAGCCGCGAGCGATCCTTGAAGCTGTCCCTGATGGTCGTCATCTACCTGCCTGGACAGCA
TGGCCTGCAACGCGGGCATCCCGATGCCGCCGGAAGCGAGAAGAATCATAATGGGGAAGGCCATCCAGCC
TCGCGTCGCGAACGCCAGCAAGACGTAGCCCAGCGCGTCGGCCGCCATGCCGGCGATAATGGCCTGCTTC
TCGCCGAAACGTTTGGTGGCGGGACCAGTGACGAAGGCTTGAGCGAGGGCGTGCAAGATTCCGAATACCG
CAAGCGACAGGCCGATCATCGTCGCGCTCCAGCGAAAGCGGTCCTCGCCGAAAATGACCCAGAGCGCTGC
CGGCACCTGTCCTACGAGTTGCATGATAAAGAAGACAGTCATAAGTGCGGCGACGATAGTCATGCCCCGC
GCCCACCGGAAGGAGCTGACTGGGTTGAAGGCTCTCAAGGGCATCGGTCGACGCTCTCCCTTATGCGACT
CCTGCATTAGGAAGCAGCCCAGTAGTAGGTTGAGGCCGTTGAGCACCGCCGCCGCAAGGAATGGTGCATG
CAAGGAGATGGCGCCCAACAGTCCCCCGGCCACGGGGCCTGCCACCATACCCACGCCGAAACAAGCGCTC
ATGAGCCCGAAGTGGCGAGCCCGATCTTCCCCATCGGTGATGTCGGCGATATAGGCGCCAGCAACCGCAC
CTGTGGCGCCGGTGATGCCGGCCACGATGCGTCCGGCGTAGAGGATCGAGATCTCGATCCCGCGAAATTA
ATACGACTCACTATAGGGAGACCACAACGGTTTCCCTCTAGTGCCGGCTCCGGAGAGCTCTTTAATTAAG
CGGCCGCCCTGCAGGACTCGAGTTCTAGAAATAATTTTGTTTAACTTTAAGAAGGAGATATACATATGAA
ATCTTCTCACCATCACCATCACCATCACCATCACCATGGTTCTTCTATGAAAATCGAAGAAGGTAAACTG
GTAATCTGGATTAACGGCGATAAAGGCTATAACGGTCTCGCTGAAGTCGGTAAGAAATTCGAGAAAGATA
CCGGAATTAAAGTCACCGTTGAGCATCCGGATAAACTGGAAGAGAAATTCCCACAGGTTGCGGCAACTGG
CGATGGCCCTGACATTATCTTCTGGGCACACGACCGCTTTGGTGGCTACGCTCAATCTGGCCTGTTGGCT
GAAATCACCCCGGACAAAGCGTTCCAGGACAAGCTGTATCCGTTTACCTGGGATGCCGTACGTTACAACG
GCAAGCTGATTGCTTACCCGATCGCTGTTGAAGCGTTATCGCTGATTTATAACAAAGATCTGCTGCCGAA
CCCGCCAAAAACCTGGGAAGAGATCCCGGCGCTGGATAAAGAACTGAAAGCGAAAGGTAAGAGCGCGCTG
ATGTTCAACCTGCAAGAACCGTACTTCACCTGGCCGCTGATTGCTGCTGACGGGGGTTATGCGTTCAAGT
ATGAAAACGGCAAGTACGACATTAAAGACGTGGGCGTGGATAACGCTGGCGCGAAAGCGGGTCTGACCTT
CCTGGTTGACCTGATTAAAAACAAACACATGAATGCAGACACCGATTACTCCATCGCAGAAGCTGCCTTT
AATAAAGGCGAAACAGCGATGACCATCAACGGCCCGTGGGCATGGTCCAACATCGACACCAGCAAAGTGA
ATTATGGTGTAACGGTACTGCCGACCTTCAAGGGTCAACCATCCAAACCGTTCGTTGGCGTGCTGAGCGC
AGGTATTAACGCCGCCAGTCCGAACAAAGAGCTGGCAAAAGAGTTCCTCGAAAACTATCTGCTGACTGAT
GAAGGTCTGGAAGCGGTTAATAAAGACAAACCGCTGGGTGCCGTAGCGCTGAAGTCTTACGAGGAAGAGT
TGGCGAAAGATCCACGTATTACCGCCACTATGGAAAACGCCCAGAAAGGTGAAATCATGCCGAACATCCC
GCAGATGTCCGCTTTCTGGTATGCCGTGCGTACTGCGGTGATCAACGCCGCCAGCGGTCGTCAGACTGTC
GATGAAGCCCTGAAAGACGCGCAGACTAATTCGAGCTCGAACAACAACAACAATAACAATAACAACAACC
TCGGGATCGAGGAAAACCTGTACTTCCAATCCAATGCAATGCAAACTCTGAAAGAACTAATCGCATCCAA
TCCTGACGACTTAACAACTGAACTTAAGAGAGCATTTCGTCCACTCACACCGCATATTGCAATTGATGGT
AATGAACTTGACGCACTGACGATATTAGTCAATTTAACCGATAAGACTGATGATCAGAAAGACCTGCTCG
ATCGAGCCAAATGCAAGCAAAAACTTCGAGATGAAAAATGGTGGGCTAGCTGCATAAATTGCGTTAATTA
CAGACAAAGCCATAACCCAAAATTCCCGGATATACGTTCTGAAGGCGTGATTCGAACCCAAGCCCTGGGT
GAATTACCGAGTTTCCTACTCTCGTCCTCAAAAATCCCACCATACCATTGGTCATATAGCCATGATTCAA
AATACGTCAACAAAAGCGCATTCCTCACCAATGAGTTTTGTTGGGATGGTGAGATCTCATGTTTGGGTGA
GCTTCTTAAAGATGCAGATCACCCACTTTGGAATACTTTGAAAAAGTTAGGTTGTTCTCAAAAAACTTGC
AAAGCAATGGCAAAACAACTAGCTGATATTACTCTCACGACTATCAATGTCACACTCGCACCAAATTACC
TGACTCAAATATCTCTCCCCGATAGTGATACATCCTACATTTCACTCTCTCCTGTTGCATCGCTATCGAT
GCAAAGCCACTTTCATCAGAGGCTCCAAGATGAAAATCGGCATAGCGCGATAACGCGGTTTAGCCGAACT
ACCAACATGGGGGTCACTGCGATGACATGTGGCGGCGCATTTAGAATGTTAAAGTCTGGCGCTAAGTTTT
CCAGCCCCCCTCATCACCGATTAAACAGTAAACGAAGTTGGTTGACGTCAGAGCATGTTCAGTCATTAAA
ACAGTACCAGCGCCTCAACAAAAGCCTCATACCTGAAAACTCTCGGATTGCACTCCGTAGAAAATACAAA
ATCGAGCTTCAAAATATGGTCAGATCTTGGTTTGCAATGCAAGACCATACCCTTGATTCGAACATACTTA
TCCAACATTTGAATCATGACCTATCTTACTTAGGAGCCACAAAACGTTTTGCATACGATCCAGCGATGAC
CAAGCTCTTTACTGAGCTTTTGAAACGAGAGTTATCAAATTCAATCAATAATGGTGAGCAACACACTAAT
GGATCGTTTTTAGTCCTACCGAATATCAGGGTTTGTGGCGCAACAGCTTTAAGCTCCCCGGTAACGGTGG
GGATTCCATCACTTACAGCTTTCTTTGGCTTCGTTCACGCATTTGAACGGAATATAAATCGCACCACCTC
ATCGTTTCGTGTTGAATCCTTTGCGATATGCGTCCATCAACTACATGTCGAGAAGCGAGGTTTGACAGCA
GAGTTTGTGGAAAAAGGCGACGGGACTATATCCGCTCCCGCGACCCGGGATGACTGGCAGTGTGATGTCG
TATTTAGCCTTATTTTGAACACCAACTTTGCTCAACATATTGACCAAGATACGTTAGTTACATCACTACC
AAAGCGATTGGCTCGGGGTTCAGCAAAAATTGCGATTGATGACTTTAAACATATCAACTCATTCTCGACA
TTAGAAACAGCGATCGAATCTCTGCCAATAGAAGCTGGTAGGTGGTTATCACTTTACGCACAGTCAAACA
ATAATCTAAGTGATCTATTAGCAGCCATGACAGAGGACCATCAGCTCATGGCAAGCTGCGTCGGTTACCA
CTTGTTAGAAGAGCCCAAAGATAAACCAAACTCCCTCAGAGGTTACAAACACGCTATCGCCGAGTGCATC
ATTGGACTCATTAACTCAATCACCTTTAGCTCAGAGACTGATCCCAACACAATCTTTTGGTCGCTAAAGA
ACTATCAAAACTACCTAGTGGTACAGCCAAGGAGTATCAACGATGAAACTACCGACAAATCTAGCCTATG
AGCGCTCTATCGACCCATCAGATGTCTGTTTTTTTGTCGTCTGGCCCGATGATAGAAAAACACCTTTAAC
CTACAATTCTCGTACTCTGCTCGGGCAAATGGAAGCGGCATCATTAGCCTATGATGTCTCAGGTCAACCA
ATAAAAAGTGCCACCGCTGAGGCGTTAGCTCAAGGGAACCCTCATCAAGTTGATTTCTGCCACGTTCCAT
ACGGTGCGAGTCATATTGAATGCAGTTTCTCCGTCTCGTTTTCTTCTGAACTACGTCAACCATATAAGTG
TAACTCAAGCAAAGTTAAACAAACGCTAGTGCAATTAGTCGAGCTCTACGAAACGAAAATCGGCTGGACT
GAGCTAGCAACCCGATATTTGATGAACATTTGCAACGGTAAATGGCTGTGGAAAAATACCCGTAAAGCCT
ATTGCTGGAACATTGTACTTACACCTTGGCCTTGGAACGGGGAAAAGGTTGGATTTGAAGATATTCGTAC
TAACTACACCTCACGGCAAGACTTTAAAAATAATAAAAATTGGTCTGCTATAGTTGAAATGATCAAAACC
GCATTTTCTAGTACTGATGGGCTGGCGATATTTGAAGTCAGGGCCACCTTGCACTTGCCAACGAATGCTA
TGGTGCGGCCAAGCCAAGTTTTCACAGAAAAAGAAAGTGGCAGTAAAAGTAAATCTAAAACTCAAAACAG
TCGAGTTTTTCAGAGTACAACTATTGATGGTGAACGATCGCCAATACTAGGGGCCTTTAAAACGGGAGCA
GCTATTGCAACCATTGACGACTGGTATCCTGAAGCCACTGAGCCACTAAGGGTCGGACGGTTTGGGGTTC
ATCGCGAAGATGTCACTTGCTACCGTCATCCGTCTACCGGAAAAGATTTTTTCTCGATATTACAACAAGC
AGAGCACTATATTGAAGTGTTGAGCGCCAACAAAACTCCCGCTCAAGAAACTATCAACGACATGCACTTT
TTAATGGCTAACCTGATTAAGGGTGGGATGTTCCAGCATAAAGGAGACTGACTGTGAAATGGTATTATAA
GACAATCACCTTTCTGCCAGAGTTGTGCAACAACGAGTCACTGGCTGCAAAGTGTCTCCGCGTTCTGCAT
GGATTTAACTATCAGTATGAGACACGAAATATCGGCGTTTCATTTCCGCTTTGGTGTGATGCAACGGTTG
GAAAAAAGATTTCATTTGTCAGCAAGAACAAGATAGAACTCGACTTACTACTTAAACAACACTATTTCGT
CCAAATGGAACAACTTCAATACTTTCATATATCCAACACTGTTCTCGTCCCAGAAGATTGTACATACGTT
TCCTTTAGACGCTGTCAATCTATAGATAAGCTCACAGCAGCAGGGCTGGCAAGGAAAATCAGACGCCTGG
AGAAACGTGCTCTATCTAGAGGCGAGCAATTTGACCCATCATCTTTTGCTCAAAAAGAGCATACTGCAAT
AGCGCACTACCACTCACTTGGGGAGTCCAGCAAACAGACGAACCGCAACTTTCGACTCAATATCAGGATG
CTCTCGGAGCAACCCCGTGAGGGGAACTCGATTTTTAGTAGCTATGGCTTATCAAATTCAGAAAACTCGT
TTCAGCCTGTACCCTTAATCTAATAGCATTGGAAGTGGATAACGGATCCGCGATCGCGGCGCGCCACCTG
GTGGCCGGCCGGTACCACGCGTGCGCGCTGATCCGGCTGCTAACAAAGCCCGAAAGGAAGCTGAGTTGGC
TGCTGCCACCGCTGAGCAATAACTAGCATAACCCCTTGGGGCCTCTAAACGGGTCTTGAGGGGTTTTTTG
CTGAAAGGAGGAACTATATCCGGATATCCACAGGACGGGTGTGGTCGCCATGATCGCGTAGTCGATAGTG
GCTCCAAGTAGCGAAGCGAGCAGGACTGGGCGGCGGCCAAAGCGGTCGGACAGTGCTCCGAGAACGGGTG
CGCATAGAAATTGCATCAACGCATATAGCGCTAGCAGCACGCCATAGTGACTGGCGATGCTGTCGGAATG
GACGATATCCCGCAAGAGGCCCGGCAGTACCGGCATAACCAAGCCTATGCCTACAGCATCCAGGGTGACG
GTGCCGAGGATGACGATGAGCGCATTGTTAGATTTCATACACGGTGCCTGACTGCGTTAGCAATTTAACT
GTGATAAACTACCGCATTAAAGCTTATCGATGATAAGCTGTCAAACATGAGAATTCTTGAAGACGAAAGG
GCCTCGTGATACGCCTATTTTTATAGGTTAATGTCATGATAATAATGGTTTCTTAGACGTCAGGTGGCAC
TTTTCGGGGAAATGTGCGCGGAACCCCTATTTGTTTATTTTTCTAAATACATTCAAATATGTATCCGCTC
ATGAGACAATAACCCTGATAAATGCTTCAATAACATTGAAAAAGGAAGAGTATGAGTATTCAACATTTCC
GTGTCGCCCTTATTCCCTTTTTTGCGGCATTTTGCCTTCCTGTTTTTGCTCACCCAGAAACGCTGGTGAA
AGTAAAAGATGCTGAAGATCAGTTGGGTGCACGAGTGGGTTACATCGAACTGGATCTCAACAGCGGTAAG
ATCCTTGAGAGTTTTCGCCCCGAAGAACGTTTTCCAATGATGAGCACTTTTAAAGTTCTGCTATGTGGCG
CGGTATTATCCCGTGTTGACGCCGGGCAAGAGCAACTCGGTCGCCGCATACACTATTCTCAGAATGACTT
GGTTGAGTACTCACCAGTCACAGAAAAGCATCTTACGGATGGCATGACAGTAAGAGAATTATGCAGTGCT
GCCATAACCATGAGTGATAACACTGCGGCCAACTTACTTCTGACAACGATCGGAGGACCGAAGGAGCTAA
CCGCTTTTTTGCACAACATGGGGGATCATGTAACTCGCCTTGATCGTTGGGAACCGGAGCTGAATGAAGC
CATACCAAACGACGAGCGTGACACCACGATGCCTGCAGCAATGGCAACAACGTTGCGCAAACTATTAACT
GGCGAACTACTTACTCTAGCTTCCCGGCAACAATTAATAGACTGGATGGAGGCGGATAAAGTTGCAGGAC
CACTTCTGCGCTCGGCCCTTCCGGCTGGCTGGTTTATTGCTGATAAATCTGGAGCCGGTGAGCGTGGGTC
TCGCGGTATCATTGCAGCACTGGGGCCAGATGGTAAGCCCTCCCGTATCGTAGTTATCTACACGACGGGG
AGTCAGGCAACTATGGATGAACGAAATAGACAGATCGCTGAGATAGGTGCCTCACTGATTAAGCATTGGT
A
